>Addgene plasmid #46295 | pCAG_PSD95.FingR-eGFP-CCR5TC | addgene full sequence | sequence record 351209 | Addgene NGS Result
GGTCGACATTGATTATTGACTAGAGTCATCCTCATCGTCGACATTGATTATTGACTAGTTATTAATAGTA
ATCAATTACGGGGTCATTAGTTCATAGCCCATATATGGAGTTCCGCGTTACATAACTTACGGTAAATGGC
CCGCCTGGCTGACCGCCCAACGACCCCCGCCCATTGACGTCAATAATGACGTATGTTCCCATAGTAACGC
CAATAGGGACTTTCCATTGACGTCAATGGGTGGAGTATTTACGGTAAACTGCCCACTTGGCAGTACATCA
AGTGTATCATATGCCAAGTACGCCCCCTATTGACGTCAATGACGGTAAATGGCCCGCCTGGCATTATGCC
CAGTACATGACCTTATGGGACTTTCCTACTTGGCAGTACATCTACGTATTAGTCATCGCTATTACCATGG
TCGAGGTGAGCCCCACGTTCTGCTTCACTCTCCCCATCTCCCCCCCCTCCCCACCCCCAATTTTGTATTT
ATTTATTTTTTAATTATTTTGTGCAGCGATGGGGGCGGGGGGGGGGGGGGCGCGCGCCAGGCGGGGCGGG
GCGGGGGCGAGGGCGGGGCGGGGCGAGGCGGAGAGGTGCGGCGGCAGCCAATCAGAGCGGCGCGCTCCGA
AAGTTTCCTTTTATGGCGAGGCGGCGGCGGCGGCGGCCCTATAAAAAGCGAAGCGCGCGGCGGGCGGGAG
TCGCTGCGCGCTGCCTTCGCCCCGTGCCCCGCTCCGCCGCCGCCTCGCGCCGCCCGCCCCGGCTCTGACT
GACCGCGTTACTCCCACAGGTGAGCGGGCGGGACGGCCCTTCTCCTCCGGGCTGTAATTAGCGCTTGGTT
TAATGACGGCTTGTTTCTTTTCTGTGGCTGCGTGAAAGCCTTGAGGGGCTCCGGGAGGGCCCTTTGTGCG
GGGGGAGCGGCTCGGGGGGTGCGTGCGTGTGTGTGTGCGTGGGGAGCGCCGCGTGCGGCTCCGCGCTGCC
CGGCGGCTGTGAGCGCTGCGGGCGCGGCGCGGGGCTTTGTGCGCTCCGCAGTGTGCGCGAGGGGAGCGCG
GCCGGGGGCGGTGCCCCGCGGTGCGGGGGGGGCTGCGAGGGGAACAAAGGCTGCGTGCGGGGTGTGTGCG
TGGGGGGGTGAGCAGGGGGTGTGGGCGCGTCGGTCGGGCTGCAACCCCCCCTGCACCCCCCTCCCCGAGT
TGCTGAGCACGGCCCGGCTTCGGGTGCGGGGCTCCGTACGGGGCGTGGCGCGGGGCTCGCCGTGCCGGGC
GGGGGGTGGCGGCAGGTGGGGGTGCCGGGCGGGGCGGGGCCGCCTCGGGCCGGGGAGGGCTCGGGGGAGG
GGCGCGGCGGCCCCCGGAGCGCCGGCGGCTGTCGAGGCGCGGCGAGCCGCAGCCATTGCCTTTTATGGTA
ATCGTGCGAGAGGGCGCAGGGACTTCCTTTGTCCCAAATCTGTGCGGAGCCGAAATCTGGGAGGCGCCGC
CGCACCCCCTCTAGCGGGCGCGGGGCGAAGCGGTGCGGCGCCGGCAGGAAGGAAATGGGCGGGGAGGGCC
TTCGTGCGTCGCCGCGCCGCCGTCCCCTTCTCCCTCTCCAGCCTCGGGGCTGTCCGCGGGGGGACGGCTG
CCTTCGGGGGGGACGGGGCAGGGCGGGGTTCGGCTTCTGGCGTGTGACCGGCGGCTCTAGAGCCTCTGCT
AACCATGTTCATGCCTTCTTCTTTTTCCTACAGCTCCTGGGCAACGTGCTGGTTATTGTGCTGTCTCATC
ATTTTGGCAAAGAATTCGGTACCGCGGGCCCGGGATTACAATGCTCGAAGTCAAGGAAGCATCACCAACC
AGCATCCAGATCAGCTGGGTGCTCCACTTGCGCCACGTTCGCTACTACCGCATCACCTACGGTGAAACTG
GTGGCAATAGCCCTGTCCAGGAATTCACCGTGCCTGGCAGCAAGTCCACTGCTACCATCAGCGGCCTGAA
ACCTGGTGTCGACTATACCATCACGGTGTACGCCGTCACGATCTTCAGCGCCTACCGCTCCGCCTGGCCG
CCGATCTCCATCAACTACCGCACCGGAACCGATTACAAGGATGACGACGATAAGGGTAGCGGCTCCAGTA
GATCTGGGGTGAGCAAGGGCGAGGAGCTGTTCACCGGGGTGGTGCCCATCCTGGTCGAGCTGGACGGCGA
CGTAAACGGCCACAAGTTCAGCGTGTCCGGCGAGGGCGAGGGCGATGCCACCTACGGCAAGCTGACCCTG
AAGTTCATCTGCACCACCGGCAAGCTGCCCGTGCCCTGGCCCACCCTCGTGACCACCCTGACCTACGGCG
TGCAGTGCTTCAGCCGCTACCCCGACCACATGAAGCAGCACGACTTCTTCAAGTCCGCCATGCCCGAAGG
CTACGTCCAGGAGCGCACCATCTTCTTCAAGGACGACGGCAACTACAAGACCCGCGCCGAGGTGAAGTTC
GAGGGCGACACCCTGGTGAACCGCATCGAGCTGAAGGGCATCGACTTCAAGGAGGACGGCAACATCCTGG
GGCACAAGCTGGAGTACAACTACAACAGCCACAACGTCTATATCATGGCCGACAAGCAGAAGAACGGCAT
CAAGGTGAACTTCAAGATCCGCCACAACATCGAGGACGGCAGCGTGCAGCTCGCCGACCACTACCAGCAG
AACACCCCCATCGGCGACGGCCCCGTGCTGCTGCCCGACAACCACTACCTGAGCACCCAGTCCGCCCTGA
GCAAAGACCCCAACGAGAAGCGCGATCACATGGTCCTGCTGGAGTTCGTGACCGCCGCCGGGATCACTCT
CGGCATGGACGAGCTGTACTCTAGGGGAGCTGGCGCTGGAGCGGGTGCAGGGGCTGGCTCTAGATTCCAG
TGCCGGATCTGCATGCGGAACTTCAGCGACCGGTCCAACCTGAGCAGGCACATCAGAACCCACACCGGAG
AAAAGCCCTTCGCCTGCGACATTTGCGGCCGGAAGTTCGCCATCAGCAGCAACCTGAACAGCCACACCAA
GATCCACACTGGCAGCCAGAAACCTTTCCAGTGCAGAATTTGTATGAGAAACTTTAGCAGAAGCGACAAC
CTGGCCAGACACATCCGGACACATACTGGTGAAAAACCTTTTGCCTGTGATATCTGTGGCAGAAAGTTTG
CCACCTCCGGCAATCTGACCCGGCACACAAAGATTCACCTGCGGGGCAGCCAGCTATCGATTGTCGACGC
TCCTGAACAACGTGAAGGTGCTTCTCAAGTTTCTGTTTCTGTTACTTTTGAAGATGTTGCTGTTCTTTTT
ACTCGTGATGAATGGAAAAAACTTGATCTTTCTCAACGTTCTCTTTATCGTGAAGTTATGCTTGAAAATT
ATTCTAATCTTGCTTCTATGGCTTAAACGCGTTGTACAAGTAAAGCGGCCCCGGACTCGAGGCCGCAGGT
AAGTATCAAGGTTACAAGACAGGTTTAAGGAGACCAATAGAAACTGGGCTTGTCGAGACAGAGAAGACTC
TTGCGTTTCTGATAGGCACCTATTGGTCTTACTGACATCCACTTTGCCTTTCTCTCCACAGGTGTCGACA
ATCAACCTCTGGATTACAAAATTTGTGAAAGATTGACTGGTATTCTTAACTATGTTGCTCCTTTTACGCT
ATGTGGATACGCTGCTTTAATGCCTTTGTATCATGCTATTGCTTCCCGTATGGCTTTCATTTTCTCCTCC
TTGTATAAATCCTGGTTGCTGTCTCTTTATGAGGAGTTGTGGCCCGTTGTCAGGCAACGTGGCGTGGTGT
GCACTGTGTTTGCTGACGCAACCCCCACTGGTTGGGGCATTGCCACCACCTGTCAGCTCCTTTCCGGGAC
TTTCGCTTTCCCCCTCCCTATTGCCACGGCGGAACTCATCGCCGCCTGCCTTGCCCGCTGCTGGACAGGG
GCTCGGCTGTTGGGCACTGACAATTCCGTGGTGTTGTCGGGGAAGCTGACGTCCTTTCCATGGCTGCTCG
CCTGTGTTGCCACCTGGATTCTGCGCGGGACGTCCTTCTGCTACGTCCCTTCGGCCCTCAATCCAGCGGA
CCTTCCTTCCCGCGGCCTGCTGCCGGCTCTGCGGCCTCTTCCGCGTCTTCGCCTTCGCCCTCAGACGAGT
CGGATCTCCCTTTGGGCCGCCTCCCCGCCTGGAATTCGAGCTCGGTACGATCAGCCTCGACTGTGCCTTC
TAGTTGCCAGCCATCTGTTGTTTGCCCCTCCCCCGTGCCTTCCTTGACCCTGGAAGGTGCCACTCCCACT
GTCCTTTCCTAATAAAATGAGGAAATTGCATCGCATTGTCTGAGTAGGTGTCATTCTATTCTGGGGGGTG
GGGTGGGGCAGGACAGCAAGGGGGAGGATTGGGAAGACAATAGCCCAGCTTTTGTTCCCTTTAGTGAGGG
TTAATTGCGCGCTTGGCGTAATCATGGTCATAGCTGTTTCCTGTGTGAAATTGTTATCCGCTAATTCACT
CCTCAGGTGCAGGCTGCCTATCAGAAGGTGGTGGCTGGTGTGGCCAATGCCCTGGCTCACAAATACCACT
GAGATCGATCTTTTTCCCTCTGCCAAAAATTATGGGGACATCATGAAGCCCCTTGAGCATCTGACTTCTG
GCTAATAAAGGAAATTTATTTTCATTGCAATAGTGTGTTGGAATTTTTTGTGTCTCTCACTCGGAAGGAC
ATATGGGAGGGCAAATCATTTAAAACATCAGAATGAGTATTTGGTTTAGAGTTTGGCAACATATGCCCAT
ATGCTGGCTGCCATGAACAAAGGTTGGCTATAAAGAGGTCATCAGTATATGAAACAGCCCCCTGCTGTCC
ATTCCTTATTCCATAGAAAAGCCTTGACTTGAGGTTAGATTTTTTTTATATTTTGTTTTGTGTTATTTTT
TTCTTTAACATCCCTAAAATTTTCCTTACATGTTTTACTAGCCAGATTTTTCCTCCTCTCCTGACTACTC
CCAGTCATAGCTGTCCCTCTTCTCTTATGGAGATCCCTCGACCTGCAGCCCAAGCTTGGCGTAATCATGG
TCATAGCTGTTTCCTGTGTGAAATTGTTATCCGCTCACAATTCCACACAACATACGAGCCGGAAGCATAA
AGTGTAAAGCCTGGGGTGCCTAATGAGTGAGCTAACTCACATTAATTGCGTTGCGCTCACTGCCCGCTTT
CCAGTCGGGAAACCTGTCGTGCCAGCGGATCCGCATCTCAATTAGTCAGCAACCATAGTCCCGCCCCTAA
CTCCGCCCATCCCGCCCCTAACTCCGCCCAGTTCCGCCCATTCTCCGCCCCATGGCTGACTAATTTTTTT
TATTTATGCAGAGGCCGAGGCCGCCTCGGCCTCTGAGCTATTCCAGAAGTAGTGAGGAGGCTTTTTTGGA
GGCCTAGGCTTTTGCAAAAAGCTAACTTGTTTATTGCAGCTTATAATGGTTACAAATAAAGCAATAGCAT
CACAAATTTCACAAATAAAGCATTTTTTTCACTGCATTCTAGTTGTGGTTTGTCCAAACTCATCAATGTA
TCTTATCATGTCTGGATCCGCTGCATTAATGAATCGGCCAACGCGCGGGGAGAGGCGGTTTGCGTATTGG
GCGCTCTTCCGCTTCCTCGCTCACTGACTCGCTGCGCTCGGTCGTTCGGCTGCGGCGAGCGGTATCAGCT
CACTCAAAGGCGGTAATACGGTTATCCACAGAATCAGGGGATAACGCAGGAAAGAACATGTGAGCAAAAG
GCCAGCAAAAGGCCAGGAACCGTAAAAAGGCCGCGTTGCTGGCGTTTTTCCATAGGCTCCGCCCCCCTGA
CGAGCATCACAAAAATCGACGCTCAAGTCAGAGGTGGCGAAACCCGACAGGACTATAAAGATACCAGGCG
TTTCCCCCTGGAAGCTCCCTCGTGCGCTCTCCTGTTCCGACCCTGCCGCTTACCGGATACCTGTCCGCCT
TTCTCCCTTCGGGAAGCGTGGCGCTTTCTCATAGCTCACGCTGTAGGTATCTCAGTTCGGTGTAGGTCGT
TCGCTCCAAGCTGGGCTGTGTGCACGAACCCCCCGTTCAGCCCGACCGCTGCGCCTTATCCGGTAACTAT
CGTCTTGAGTCCAACCCGGTAAGACACGACTTATCGCCACTGGCAGCAGCCACTGGTAACAGGATTAGCA
GAGCGAGGTATGTAGGCGGTGCTACAGAGTTCTTGAAGTGGTGGCCTAACTACGGCTACACTAGAAGAAC
AGTATTTGGTATCTGCGCTCTGCTGAAGCCAGTTACCTTCGGAAAAAGAGTTGGTAGCTCTTGATCCGGC
AAACAAACCACCGCTGGTAGCGGTGGTTTTTTTGTTTGCAAGCAGCAGATTACGCGCAGAAAAAAAGGAT
CTCAAGAAGATCCTTTGATCTTTTCTACGGGGTCTGACGCTCAGTGGAACGAAAACTCACGTTAAGGGAT
TTTGGTCATGAGATTATCAAAAAGGATCTTCACCTAGATCCTTTTAAATTAAAAATGAAGTTTTAAATCA
ATCTAAAGTATATATGAGTAAACTTGGTCTGACAGTTACCAATGCTTAATCAGTGAGGCACCTATCTCAG
CGATCTGTCTATTTCGTTCATCCATAGTTGCCTGACTCCCCGTCGTGTAGATAACTACGATACGGGAGGG
CTTACCATCTGGCCCCAGTGCTGCAATGATACCGCGAGACCCACGCTCACCGGCTCCAGATTTATCAGCA
ATAAACCAGCCAGCCGGAAGGGCCGAGCGCAGAAGTGGTCCTGCAACTTTATCCGCCTCCATCCAGTCTA
TTAATTGTTGCCGGGAAGCTAGAGTAAGTAGTTCGCCAGTTAATAGTTTGCGCAACGTTGTTGCCATTGC
TACAGGCATCGTGGTGTCACGCTCGTCGTTTGGTATGGCTTCATTCAGCTCCGGTTCCCAACGATCAAGG
CGAGTTACATGATCCCCCATGTTGTGCAAAAAAGCGGTTAGCTCCTTCGGTCCTCCGATCGTTGTCAGAA
GTAAGTTGGCCGCAGTGTTATCACTCATGGTTATGGCAGCACTGCATAATTCTCTTACTGTCATGCCATC
CGTAAGATGCTTTTCTGTGACTGGTGAGTACTCAACCAAGTCATTCTGAGAATAGTGTATGCGGCGACCG
AGTTGCTCTTGCCCGGCGTCAATACGGGATAATACCGCGCCACATAGCAGAACTTTAAAAGTGCTCATCA
TTGGAAAACGTTCTTCGGGGCGAAAACTCTCAAGGATCTTACCGCTGTTGAGATCCAGTTCGATGTAACC
CACTCGTGCACCCAACTGATCTTCAGCATCTTTTACTTTCACCAGCGTTTCTGGGTGAGCAAAAACAGGA
AGGCAAAATGCCGCAAAAAAGGGAATAAGGGCGACACGGAAATGTTGAATACTCATACTCTTCCTTTTTC
AATATTATTGAAGCATTTATCAGGGTTATTGTCTCATGAGCGGATACATATTTGAATGTATTTAGAAAAA
TAAACAAATAGGGGTTCCGCGCACATTTCCCCGAAAAGTGCCACCTG
Features (pLannotate 1.2.2; 29 found; start..end, strand, type, name):
      5..23      +  enhancer       CMV enhancer (fragment): human cytomegalovirus immediate early enhancer
     40..419     +  enhancer       CMV enhancer: human cytomegalovirus immediate early enhancer
    421..696     +  promoter       chicken β-actin promoter: No description available
    697..1713    +  intron         chimeric intron: chimera between introns from chicken β-actin and rabbit β-globin
   1711..1767    +  CDS            HBB (fragment): HBB_LEPEU - Experimental evidence at protein level: Swiss-Prot protein existence level 1. Involved in oxygen transport from the lung to the various peripheral tissues. From Lepus europaeus (European hare).
   1767..1786    +  misc_feature   MCS (fragment): multiple cloning site
   1788..2063    +  CDS            FINC_PLEWA (fragment): Experimental evidence at transcript level: Swiss-Prot protein existence level 2. Fibronectins bind cell surfaces and various compounds including collagen, fibrin, heparin, DNA, and actin. Fibronectins are involved in cell adhesion, cell motility, opsonization, wound healing, and maintenance of cell shape. May be involved in osteoblast compaction (By similarity). From Pleurodeles waltl (Iberian ribbed newt).
   2061..2085    +  CDS            3xFLAG (fragment): three tandem FLAG® epitope tags
   2109..2819    +  CDS            EGFP: EGFP is a basic (constitutively fluorescent) green fluorescent protein published in 1996, derived from Aequorea victoria. It is reported to be a rapidly-maturing weak dimer with moderate acid sensitivity.
   2865..3206    +  CDS            CCR5TC: zinc-finger domain from the CCR5-224 (+) zinc-finger nuclease that recognizes the left half-site target sequence in the human CCR5 gene (Perez et al., 2008; Gross et al., 2013)
   3264..3380    +  CDS            ZNF720 (fragment): ZN720_HUMAN - Experimental evidence at protein level: Swiss-Prot protein existence level 1. From Homo sapiens (Human).
   3429..3561    +  intron         chimeric intron: chimera between introns from human β-globin and immunoglobulin heavy chain genes
   3570..4158    +  misc_feature   WPRE: woodchuck hepatitis virus posttranscriptional regulatory element
   4162..4178    +  misc_feature   MCS (fragment): pUC18/19 multiple cloning site
   4191..4302    +  polyA_signal   bGH poly(A) signal: bovine growth hormone polyadenylation signal
   4398..4416    -  promoter       T3 promoter: promoter for bacteriophage T3 RNA polymerase
   4475..4549    +  CDS            HBB (fragment): HBB_PONPY - Experimental evidence at transcript level: Swiss-Prot protein existence level 2. Involved in oxygen transport from the lung to the various peripheral tissues. From Pongo pygmaeus (Bornean orangutan).
   4624..4679    +  polyA_signal   β-globin poly(A) signal: rabbit β-globin polyadenylation signal (Gil and Proudfoot, 1987)
   5064..5080    -  protein_bind   lac operator: The lac repressor binds to the lac operator to inhibit transcription in E. coli. This inhibition can be relieved by adding lactose or isopropyl-β-D-thiogalactopyranoside (IPTG). lac repressor encoded by lacI
   5088..5118    -  promoter       lac promoter: promoter for the E. coli lac operon
   5133..5154    -  protein_bind   CAP binding site: CAP binding activates transcription in the presence of cAMP. E. coli catabolite activator protein
   5167..5206    -  CDS            lacI (fragment): lac repressor; lacI; The lac repressor binds to the lac operator to inhibit transcription in E. coli. This inhibition can be relieved by adding lactose or isopropyl-β-D-thiogalactopyranoside (IPTG).
   5213..5235    +  promoter       SV40 promoter (fragment): SV40 enhancer and early promoter
   5259..5394    +  rep_origin     SV40 ori: SV40 origin of replication
   5414..5548    +  polyA_signal   SV40 poly(A) signal: SV40 polyadenylation signal
   5550..5604    -  CDS            lacI (fragment): lac repressor; lacI; The lac repressor binds to the lac operator to inhibit transcription in E. coli. This inhibition can be relieved by adding lactose or isopropyl-β-D-thiogalactopyranoside (IPTG).
   5787..6375    -  rep_origin     ori: high-copy-number ColE1/pMB1/pBR322/pUC origin of replication
   6546..7406    -  CDS            AmpR: β-lactamase; bla; confers resistance to ampicillin, carbenicillin, and related antibiotics
   7407..7511    -  promoter       AmpR promoter: bla
