[The description below was written by a language model from this plasmid's Addgene catalogue record and pLannotate feature annotations shown in this document.]
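Description:
pCAG_PSD95.FingR-eGFP-CCR5TC is a mammalian expression plasmid built on the pCAG backbone. It produces a fluorescent intrabody-type probe against the postsynaptic scaffold protein PSD-95 (DLG4). It is propagated in E. coli through a ColE1/pUC-type origin with ampicillin selection (AmpR under its own bla promoter). The catalogue lists it as low copy even though the annotated origin is of the high-copy class. An SV40 origin and leftover lac regulatory fragments are also present in the backbone.

Expression is driven by the CAG promoter, made up of the CMV enhancer, chicken β-actin promoter and chimeric intron. The open reading frame begins with a fibronectin-derived scaffold, annotated only by its similarity to fibronectin, which corresponds to the PSD95.FingR binding domain. This is followed by a short FLAG-like segment, EGFP, and the CCR5TC zinc-finger domain taken from the left-handed CCR5 zinc-finger nuclease. Next comes a region matching a human zinc-finger protein (ZNF720), probably a KRAB-type repressor domain, although the record does not name it. Downstream lie a small chimeric intron, a WPRE to enhance transcript expression, and bGH and rabbit β-globin polyadenylation signals.

According to the record, the binding site for the CCR5 zinc finger was inserted upstream of the CAG promoter. This arrangement suggests a feedback circuit in which probe not bound to PSD-95 can return to the plasmid and reduce its own transcription, limiting background fluorescence. The associated publication describes such probes as tools for visualizing endogenous synaptic proteins in living neurons. The sequenced record (7,537 nt) is slightly longer than the catalogued total size.
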