Addgene plasmid #46295: pCAG_PSD95.FingR-eGFP-CCR5TC
Depositing lab: Don Arnold. Depositing organization: University of Southern California. Publication: Recombinant probes for visualizing endogenous synaptic proteins in living neurons. Gross GG, Junge JA, Mora RJ, Kwon HB, Olson CA, Takahashi TT, Liman ER, Ellis-Davies GC, McGee AW, Sabatini BL, Roberts RW, Arnold DB. Neuron. 2013 Jun 19;78(6):971-85. doi: 10.1016/j.neuron.2013.04.017. PubMed 23791193.
Backbone
  Vector backbone: pCAG
  Backbone size w/o insert (bp): 4113
  Total vector size (bp): 7483
  Modifications to backbone: DNA binding site to CCR5 left-handed zinc finger (GTCATCCTCATC) inserted upstream of the CAG promoter.
  Vector type: Mammalian Expression
Growth in bacteria
  Bacterial resistance: Ampicillin, 100 μg/mL
  Growth temperature: 37°C
  Growth strain: DH5alpha
  Copy number: Low Copy
Gene/Insert
  Gene/Insert name: PSD95.FingR-eGFP-CCR5TC
  Species: H. sapiens (human), Synthetic
  Insert size (bp): 1599
  Entrez Gene: DLG4 (a.k.a. MRD62, PSD95, SAP-90, SAP90)
  Promoter: CAG
  Cloning method: Restriction Enzyme; 5′ cloning site XmaI (not destroyed); 3′ cloning site BsrGI (not destroyed)
  Sequencing primers: 5′ TCCTACAGCTCCTGG; 3′ CCCAGTTTCTATGTGGTCT
Terms and licenses: Academic/Nonprofit Terms; Industry Terms: Not Available to Industry
How to cite: pCAG_PSD95.FingR-eGFP-CCR5TC was a gift from Don Arnold (Addgene plasmid # 46295 ; http://n2t.net/addgene:46295 ; RRID:Addgene_46295)
