>Addgene plasmid #46295 | pCAG_PSD95.FingR-eGFP-CCR5TC | addgene partial sequence | sequence record 66542 | EGFP-N 5'-CGTCGCCGTCCAGCTCGACCAG-3'
GCTCCTCGCCCTTGCTCACCCCAGATCTACTGGAGCCGCTACCCTTATCGTCGTCATCCTTGTAATCGGT
TCCGGTGCGGTAGTTGATGGAGATCGGCGGCCAGGCGGAGCGGTAGGCGCTGAAGATCGTGACGGCGTAC
ACCGTGATGGTATAGTCGACACCAGGTTTCAGGCCGCTGATGGTAGCAGTGGACTTGCTGCCAGGCACGG
TGAATTCCTGGACAGGGCTATTGCCACCAGTTTCACCGTAGGTGATGCGGTAGTAGCGAACGTGGCGCAA
GTGGAGCACCCAGCTGATCTGGATGCTGGTTGGTGATGCTTCCTTGACTTCGAGCATTGTAATCCCGGGC
CCGCGGTACCGAATTCTTTGCCAAAATGATGAGACAGCACAATAACCAGCACGTTGCCCAGGAGCTGTAG
GAAAAAGAAGAAGGCATGAACATGGTTAGCAGAGGCTCTAGAGCCGCCGGTCACACGCCAGAAGCCGAAC
CCCGCCCTGCCCCGTCCCCCCCGAAGGCAGCCGTCCCCCCGCGGACAGCCCCGAGGCTGGAGAGGGAGAA
GGGGACGGCGGCGCGGCGACGCACGAAGGCCCTCCCCGCCCATTTCCTTCCTGCCGGCGCCGCACCGCTT
CGCCCCGCGCCCGCTAGAGGGGGTGCGGCGGCGCCTCCCAGATTTCGGCTCCGCACAGATTTGGGACAAA
GGAAGTCCCTGCGCCCTCTCGCACGATTACCATAAAAGG
