>Addgene plasmid #46295 | pCAG_PSD95.FingR-eGFP-CCR5TC | addgene partial sequence | sequence record 67425 | Amp-R 5'-ATAATACCGCGCCACATAGC-3'
AACGTTCTTCGGGGCGAAAACTCTCAAGGATCTTACCGCTGTTGAGATCCAGTTCGATGTAACCCACTCG
TGCACCCAACTGATCTTCAGCATCTTTTACTTTCACCAGCGTTTCTGGGTGAGCAAAAACAGGAAGGCAA
AATGCCGCAAAAAAGGGAATAAGGGCGACACGGAAATGTTGAATACTCATACTCTTCCTTTTTCAATATT
ATTGAAGCATTTATCAGGGTTATTGTCTCATGAGCGGATACATATTTGAATGTATTTAGAAAAATAAACA
AATAGGGGTTCCGCGCACATTTCCCCGAAAAGTGCCACCTGGGTCGACATTGATTATTGACTAGAGTCAT
CCTCATCGTCGACATTGATTATTGACTAGTTATTAATAGTAATCAATTACGGGGTCATTAGTTCATAGCC
CATATATGGAGTTCCGCGTTACATAACTTACGGTAAATGGCCCGCCTGGCTGACCGCCCAACGACCCCCG
CCCATTGACGTCAATAATGACGTATGTTCCCATAGTAACGCCAATAGGGACTTTCCATTGACGTCAATGG
GTGGAGTATTTACGGTAAACTGCCCACTTGGCAGTACATCAAGTGTATCATATGCCAAGTACGCCCCCTA
TTGACGTCAATGACGGTAAATGGCCCGCCTGGCATTATGCCCAGTACATGACCTTATGGGACTTTCCTAC
TTGGCAGTACATCTACGTATTAGTCATCGCTATTACCATGGTCGAGGTGAGCCCCACGTTCTGCTTCACT
CTCCCCATCTCCCCCCCCTCCCCACCCCCAATTTTGTATTTATTTATTTTTTAATTATTTTGTGCAGCGA
TGGGGGC
