>Addgene plasmid #46295 | pCAG_PSD95.FingR-eGFP-CCR5TC | addgene partial sequence | sequence record 141811 | pCAG-F 5'-GCAACGTGCTGGTTATTGTG-3'
CCGGGATTACAATGCTCGAAGTCAAGGAAGCATCACCAACCAGCATCCAGATCAGCTGGGTGCTCCACTT
GCGCCACGTTCGCTACTACCGCATCACCTACGGTGAAACTGGTGGCAATAGCCCTGTCCAGGAATTCACC
GTGCCTGGCAGCAAGTCCACTGCTACCATCAGCGGCCTGAAACCTGGTGTCGACTATACCATCACGGTGT
ACGCCGTCACGATCTTCAGCGCCTACCGCTCCGCCTGGCCGCCGATCTCCATCAACTACCGCACCGGAAC
CGATTACAAGGATGACGACGATAAGGGTAGCGGCTCCAGTAGATCTGGGGTGAGCAAGGGCGAGGAGCTG
TTCACCGGGGTGGTGCCCATCCTGGTCGAGCTGGACGGCGACGTAAACGGCCACAAGTTCAGCGTGTCCG
GCGAGGGCGAGGGCGATGCCACCTACGGCAAGCTGACCCTGAAGTTCATCTGCACCACCGGCAAGCTGCC
CGTGCCCTGGCCCACCCTCGTGACCACCCTGACCTACGGCGTGCAGTGCTTCAGCCGCTACCCCGACCAC
ATGAAGCAGCACGACTTCTTCAAGTCCGCCATGCCCGAAGGCTACGTCCAGGAGCGCACCATCTTCTTCA
AGGACGACGGCAACTACAAGACCCGCGCCGAGGTGAAGTTCGAGGGCGACACCCTGGTGAACCGCATCGA
GCTGAAGGGCATCGACTTCAAGGAGGACGGCAACATCCTGGGGCACAAGCTGGAGTACAACTACAACAGC
CACAACGTCTATATCATGGCCGACAAGCAGAAGAACGGCATCAAGGTGAACTTCAAGATCCGCCACAACA
TCGAGGACGGCAGCGTGCAGCTCGC
