>Addgene plasmid #46295 | pCAG_PSD95.FingR-eGFP-CCR5TC | addgene partial sequence | sequence record 141816 | pCAG-F 5'-GCAACGTGCTGGTTATTGTG-3'
CCCGGGATTACAATGCTCGAAGTCAAGGAAGCATCACCAACCAGCATCCAGATCAGCTGGGTGCTCCACT
TGCGCCACGTTCGCTACTACCGCATCACCTACGGTGAAACTGGTGGCAATAGCCCTGTCCAGGAATTCAC
CGTGCCTGGCAGCAAGTCCACTGCTACCATCAGCGGCCTGAAACCTGGTGTCGACTATACCATCACGGTG
TACGCCGTCACGATCTTCAGCGCCTACCGCTCCGCCTGGCCGCCGATCTCCATCAACTACCGCACCGGAA
CCGATTACAAGGATGACGACGATAAGGGTAGCGGCTCCAGTAGATCTGGGGTGAGCAAGGGCGAGGAGCT
GTTCACCGGGGTGGTGCCCATCCTGGTCGAGCTGGACGGCGACGTAAACGGCCACAAGTTCAGCGTGTCC
GGCGAGGGCGAGGGCGATGCCACCTACGGCAAGCTGACCCTGAAGTTCATCTGCACCACCGGCAAGCTGC
CCGTGCCCTGGCCCACCCTCGTGACCACCCTGACCTACGGCGTGCAGTGCTTCAGCCGCTACCCCGACCA
CATGAAGCAGCACGACTTCTTCAAGTCCGCCATGCCCGAAGGCTACGTCCAGGAGCGCACCATCTTCTTC
AAGGACGACGGCAACTACAAGACCCGCGCCGAGGTGAAGTTCGAGGGCGACACCCTGGTGAACCGCATCG
AGCTGAAGGGCATCGACTTCAAGGAGGACGGCAACATCCTGGGGCACAAGCTGGAGTACAACTACAACAG
CCACAACGTCTATATCATGGCCGA
