LOCUS       Exported 857 bp ds-DNA linear SYN 21-MAY-2021
DEFINITION  synthetic linear DNA
ACCESSION   .
VERSION     .
KEYWORDS    pCAG_PSD95.FingR-eGFP-CCR5TC
SOURCE      synthetic DNA construct
  ORGANISM  synthetic DNA construct
REFERENCE   1 (bases 1 to 857)
  AUTHORS   Gross GG, Junge JA, Mora RJ, Kwon HB, Olson CA, Takahashi TT, Liman
            ER, Ellis-Davies GC, McGee AW, Sabatini BL, Roberts RW, Arnold DB
  TITLE     Recombinant probes for visualizing endogenous synaptic proteins in
            living neurons.
  JOURNAL   Neuron. 2013 Jun 19;78(6):971-85. doi: 10.1016/j.neuron.2013.04.017.
  PUBMED    23791193
REFERENCE   2 (bases 1 to 857)
  AUTHORS   .
  TITLE     Direct Submission
  JOURNAL   Exported May 21, 2021 from SnapGene Server 1.1.58
            http://www.snapgene.com
FEATURES             Location/Qualifiers
     source          1..857
                     /organism="synthetic DNA construct"
                     /mol_type="other DNA"
     CDS             58..399
                     /codon_start=1
                     /product="zinc-finger domain from the CCR5-224 (+)
                     zinc-finger nuclease that recognizes the left half-site
                     target sequence in the human CCR5 gene (Perez et al., 2008;
                     Gross et al., 2013)"
                     /label=CCR5TC
                     /translation="FQCRICMRNFSDRSNLSRHIRTHTGEKPFACDICGRKFAISSNLN
                     SHTKIHTGSQKPFQCRICMRNFSRSDNLARHIRTHTGEKPFACDICGRKFATSGNLTRH
                     TKIHLRGSQL"
     CDS             448..573
                     /codon_start=1
                     /product="Kruppel-associated box (KRAB) transcriptional
                     repression domain from the rat zinc finger protein Kid-1
                     (Witzgall et al., 1994)"
                     /label=KRAB-A
                     /translation="VSVTFEDVAVLFTRDEWKKLDLSQRSLYREVMLENYSNLASM"
     intron          622..754
                     /label=chimeric intron
                     /note="chimera between introns from human beta-globin and
                     immunoglobulin heavy chain genes"
     primer_bind     737..756
                     /label=pMT2-F
                     /note="Synthetic intron, forward primer"
     primer_bind     complement(816..836)
                     /label=WPRE-R
                     /note="WPRE, reverse primer"
ORIGIN
        1 gacgagctgt actctagggg agctggcgct ggagcgggtg caggggctgg ctctagattc
       61 cagtgccgga tctgcatgcg gaacttcagc gaccggtcca acctgagcag gcacatcaga
      121 acccacaccg gagaaaagcc cttcgcctgc gacatttgcg gccggaagtt cgccatcagc
      181 agcaacctga acagccacac caagatccac actggcagcc agaaaccttt ccagtgcaga
      241 atttgtatga gaaactttag cagaagcgac aacctggcca gacacatccg gacacatact
      301 ggtgaaaaac cttttgcctg tgatatctgt ggcagaaagt ttgccacctc cggcaatctg
      361 acccggcaca caaagattca cctgcggggc agccagctat cgattgtcga cgctcctgaa
      421 caacgtgaag gtgcttctca agtttctgtt tctgttactt ttgaagatgt tgctgttctt
      481 tttactcgtg atgaatggaa aaaacttgat ctttctcaac gttctcttta tcgtgaagtt
      541 atgcttgaaa attattctaa tcttgcttct atggcttaaa cgcgttgtac aagtaaagcg
      601 gccccggact cgaggccgca ggtaagtatc aaggttacaa gacaggttta aggagaccaa
      661 tagaaactgg gcttgtcgag acagagaaga ctcttgcgtt tctgataggc acctattggt
      721 cttactgaca tccactttgc ctttctctcc acaggtgtcg acaatcaacc tctggattac
      781 aaaatttgtg aaagattgac tggtattctt aactatgttg ctccttttac gctatgtgga
      841 tacgctgctt taatgcc
//
